>Addgene plasmid #37090 | pAAV-Ef1a-FAS-hChR2(H134R)-mCherry-WPRE-pA | depositor full sequence | sequence record 46522 | pAAV-Ef1a-FAS-hChR2(H134R)-mCherry-WPRE-pA sequence 7082 bps
CCTGCAGGCAGCTGCGCGCTCGCTCGCTCACTGAGGCCGCCCGGGCAAAGCCCGGGCGTCGGGCGACCTT
TGGTCGCCCGGCCTCAGTGAGCGAGCGAGCGCGCAGAGAGGGAGTGGCCAACTCCATCACTAGGGGTTCC
TGCGGCCGCACGCGTAAGCTTTGCAAAGATGGATAAAGTTTTAAACAGAGAGGAATCTTTGCAGCTAATG
GACCTTCTAGGTCTTGAAAGGAGTGGGAATTGGCTCCGGTGCCCGTCAGTGGGCAGAGCGCACATCGCCC
ACAGTCCCCGAGAAGTTGGGGGGAGGGGTCGGCAATTGAACCGGTGCCTAGAGAAGGTGGCGCGGGGTAA
ACTGGGAAAGTGATGTCGTGTACTGGCTCCGCCTTTTTCCCGAGGGTGGGGGAGAACCGTATATAAGTGC
AGTAGTCGCCGTGAACGTTCTTTTTCGCAACGGGTTTGCCGCCAGAACACAGGTAAGTGCCGTGTGTGGT
TCCCGCGGGCCTGGCCTCTTTACGGGTTATGGCCCTTGCGTGCCTTGAATTACTTCCACTGGCTGCAGTA
CGTGATTCTTGATCCCGAGCTTCGGGTTGGAAGTGGGTGGGAGAGTTCGAGGCCTTGCGCTTAAGGAGCC
CCTTCGCCTCGTGCTTGAGTTGAGGCCTGGCCTGGGCGCTGGGGCCGCCGCGTGCGAATCTGGTGGCACC
TTCGCGCCTGTCTCGCTGCTTTCGATAAGTCTCTAGCCATTTAAAATTTTTGATGACCTGCTGCGACGCT
TTTTTTCTGGCAAGATAGTCTTGTAAATGCGGGCCAAGATCTGCACACTGGTATTTCGGTTTTTGGGGCC
GCGGGCGGCGACGGGGCCCGTGCGTCCCAGCGCACATGTTCGGCGAGGCGGGGCCTGCGAGCGCGGCCAC
CGAGAATCGGACGGGGGTAGTCTCAAGCTGGCCGGCCTGCTCTGGTGCCTGGCCTCGCGCCGCCGTGTAT
CGCCCCGCCCTGGGCGGCAAGGCTGGCCCGGTCGGCACCAGTTGCGTGAGCGGAAAGATGGCCGCTTCCC
GGCCCTGCTGCAGGGAGCTCAAAATGGAGGACGCGGCGCTCGGGAGAGCGGGCGGGTGAGTCACCCACAC
AAAGGAAAAGGGCCTTTCCGTCCTCAGCCGTCGCTTCATGTGACTCCACGGAGTACCGGGCGCCGTCCAG
GCACCTCGATTAGTTCTCGAGCTTTTGGAGTACGTCGTCTTTAGGTTGGGGGGAGGGGTTTTATGCGATG
GAGTTTCCCCACACTGAGTGGGTGGAGACTGAAGTTAGGCCAGCTTGGCACTTGATGTAATTCTCCTTGG
AATTTGCCCTTTTTGAGTTTGGATCTTGGTTCATTCTCAAGCCTCAGACAGTGGTTCAAAGTTTTTTTCT
TCCATTTCAGGTGTCGTGAGGTACCGGATCCTCTAGAGTCGACTCCGGAACAACTTCGTATATACCTTTC
TATACGAAGTTGTGGCGCGCCGCCACCATGGACTATGGCGGCGCTTTGTCTGCCGTCGGACGCGAACTTT
TGTTCGTTACTAATCCTGTGGTGGTGAACGGGTCCGTCCTGGTCCCTGAGGATCAATGTTACTGTGCCGG
ATGGATTGAATCTCGCGGCACGAACGGCGCTCAGACCGCGTCAAATGTCCTGCAGTGGCTTGCAGCAGGA
TTCAGCATTTTGCTGCTGATGTTCTATGCCTACCAAACCTGGAAATCTACATGCGGCTGGGAGGAGATCT
ATGTGTGCGCCATTGAAATGGTTAAGGTGATTCTCGAGTTCTTTTTTGAGTTTAAGAATCCCTCTATGCT
CTACCTTGCCACAGGACACCGGGTGCAGTGGCTGCGCTATGCAGAGTGGCTGCTCACTTGTCCTGTCATC
CTTATCCGCCTGAGCAACCTCACCGGCCTGAGCAACGACTACAGCAGGAGAACCATGGGACTCCTTGTCT
CAGACATCGGGACTATCGTGTGGGGGGCTACCAGCGCCATGGCAACCGGCTATGTTAAAGTCATCTTCTT
TTGTCTTGGATTGTGCTATGGCGCGAACACATTTTTTCACGCCGCCAAAGCATATATCGAGGGTTATCAT
ACTGTGCCAAAGGGTCGGTGCCGCCAGGTCGTGACCGGCATGGCATGGCTGTTTTTCGTGAGCTGGGGTA
TGTTCCCAATTCTCTTCATTTTGGGGCCCGAAGGTTTTGGCGTCCTGAGCGTCTATGGCTCCACCGTAGG
TCACACGATTATTGATCTGATGAGTAAAAATTGTTGGGGGTTGTTGGGACACTACCTGCGCGTCCTGATC
CACGAGCACATATTGATTCACGGAGATATCCGCAAAACCACCAAACTGAACATCGGCGGAACGGAGATCG
AGGTCGAGACTCTCGTCGAAGACGAAGCCGAGGCCGGAGCCGTGCCAGCGGCCGCCGTGAGCAAGGGCGA
GGAGGATAACATGGCCATCATCAAGGAGTTCATGCGCTTCAAGGTGCACATGGAGGGCTCCGTGAACGGC
CACGAGTTCGAGATCGAGGGCGAGGGCGAGGGCCGCCCCTACGAGGGCACCCAGACCGCCAAGCTGAAGG
TGACCAAGGGTGGCCCCCTGCCCTTCGCCTGGGACATCCTGTCCCCTCAGTTCATGTACGGCTCCAAGGC
CTACGTGAAGCACCCCGCCGACATCCCCGACTACTTGAAGCTGTCCTTCCCCGAGGGCTTCAAGTGGGAG
CGCGTGATGAACTTCGAGGACGGCGGCGTGGTGACCGTGACCCAGGACTCCTCCCTGCAGGACGGCGAGT
TCATCTACAAGGTGAAGCTGCGCGGCACCAACTTCCCCTCCGACGGCCCCGTAATGCAGAAGAAGACCAT
GGGCTGGGAGGCCTCCTCCGAGCGGATGTACCCCGAGGACGGCGCCCTGAAGGGCGAGATCAAGCAGAGG
CTGAAGCTGAAGGACGGCGGCCACTACGACGCTGAGGTCAAGACCACCTACAAGGCCAAGAAGCCCGTGC
AGCTGCCCGGCGCCTACAACGTCAACATCAAGTTGGACATCACCTCCCACAACGAGGACTACACCATCGT
GGAACAGTACGAACGCGCCGAGGGCCGCCACTCCACCGGCGGCATGGACGAGCTGTACAAGTAAGCTAGC
ACAACTTCGTATATACCTTTCTATACGAAGTTGTGAATTCGATATCAAGCTTATCGATAATCAACCTCTG
GATTACAAAATTTGTGAAAGATTGACTGGTATTCTTAACTATGTTGCTCCTTTTACGCTATGTGGATACG
CTGCTTTAATGCCTTTGTATCATGCTATTGCTTCCCGTATGGCTTTCATTTTCTCCTCCTTGTATAAATC
CTGGTTGCTGTCTCTTTATGAGGAGTTGTGGCCCGTTGTCAGGCAACGTGGCGTGGTGTGCACTGTGTTT
GCTGACGCAACCCCCACTGGTTGGGGCATTGCCACCACCTGTCAGCTCCTTTCCGGGACTTTCGCTTTCC
CCCTCCCTATTGCCACGGCGGAACTCATCGCCGCCTGCCTTGCCCGCTGCTGGACAGGGGCTCGGCTGTT
GGGCACTGACAATTCCGTGGTGTTGTCGGGGAAATCATCGTCCTTTCCTTGGCTGCTCGCCTATGTTGCC
ACCTGGATTCTGCGCGGGACGTCCTTCTGCTACGTCCCTTCGGCCCTCAATCCAGCGGACCTTCCTTCCC
GCGGCCTGCTGCCGGCTCTGCGGCCTCTTCCGCGTCTTCGCCTTCGCCCTCAGACGAGTCGGATCTCCCT
TTGGGCCGCCTCCCCGCATCGATACCGAGCGCTGCTCGAGAGATCTACGGGTGGCATCCCTGTGACCCCT
CCCCAGTGCCTCTCCTGGCCCTGGAAGTTGCCACTCCAGTGCCCACCAGCCTTGTCCTAATAAAATTAAG
TTGCATCATTTTGTCTGACTAGGTGTCCTTCTATAATATTATGGGGTGGAGGGGGGTGGTATGGAGCAAG
GGGCAAGTTGGGAAGACAACCTGTAGGGCCTGCGGGGTCTATTGGGAACCAAGCTGGAGTGCAGTGGCAC
AATCTTGGCTCACTGCAATCTCCGCCTCCTGGGTTCAAGCGATTCTCCTGCCTCAGCCTCCCGAGTTGTT
GGGATTCCAGGCATGCATGACCAGGCTCAGCTAATTTTTGTTTTTTTGGTAGAGACGGGGTTTCACCATA
TTGGCCAGGCTGGTCTCCAACTCCTAATCTCAGGTGATCTACCCACCTTGGCCTCCCAAATTGCTGGGAT
TACAGGCGTGAACCACTGCTCCCTTCCCTGTCCTTCTGATTTTGTAGGTAACCACGTGCGGACCGAGCGG
CCGCAGGAACCCCTAGTGATGGAGTTGGCCACTCCCTCTCTGCGCGCTCGCTCGCTCACTGAGGCCGGGC
GACCAAAGGTCGCCCGACGCCCGGGCTTTGCCCGGGCGGCCTCAGTGAGCGAGCGAGCGCGCAGCTGCCT
GCAGGGGCGCCTGATGCGGTATTTTCTCCTTACGCATCTGTGCGGTATTTCACACCGCATA
[142 nt withheld, positions 4542-4683]
C
[141 nt withheld, positions 4685-4825]
CCTTTGACGTTGGAGTCCACGTTCTTT
[37 nt withheld, positions 4853-4889]
ACCCTATCTCGGGCTATTCTTTTGATTTATAAGGGATTTTGCCGATTTCGGCCTATTGGTTAAAAAATGA
GCTGATTTAACAAAAATTTAACGCGAATTTTAACAAAATATTAACGTTTACAATTTTATGGTGCACTCTC
AGTACAATCTGCTCTGATGCCGCATAGTTAAGCCAGCCCCGACACCCGCCAACACCCGCTGACGCGCCCT
GACGGGCTTGTCTGCTCCCGGCATCCGCTTACAGACAAGCTGTGACCGTCTCCGGGAGCTGCATGTGTCA
GAGGTTTTCACCGTCATCACCGAAACGCGCGAGACGAAAGGGCCTCGTGATACGCCTATTTTTATAGGTT
AATGTCATGATAATAATGGTTTCTTAGACGTCAGGTGGCACTTTTCGGGGAAATGTGCGCGGAACCCCTA
TTTGTTTATTTTTCTAAATACATTCAAATATGTATCCGCTCATGAGACAATAACCCTGATAAATGCTTCA
ATAATATTGAAAAAGGAAGAGTATGAGTATTCAACATTTCCGTGTCGCCCTTATTCCCTTTTTTGCGGCA
TTTTGCCTTCCTGTTTTTGCTCACCCAGAAACGCTGGTGAAAGTAAAAGATGCTGAAGATCAGTTGGGTG
CACGAGTGGGTTACATCGAACTGGATCTCAACAGCGGTAAGATCCTTGAGAGTTTTCGCCCCGAAGAACG
TTTTCCAATGATGAGCACTTTTAAAGTTCTGCTATGTGGCGCGGTATTATCCCGTATTGACGCCGGGCAA
GAGCAACTCGGTCGCCGCATACACTATTCTCAGAATGACTTGGTTGAGTACTCACCAGTCACAGAAAAGC
ATCTTACGGATGGCATGACAGTAAGAGAATTATGCAGTGCTGCCATAACCATGAGTGATAACACTGCGGC
CAACTTACTTCTGACAACGATCGGAGGACCGAAGGAGCTAACCGCTTTTTTGCACAACATGGGGGATCAT
GTAACTCGCCTTGATCGTTGGGAACCGGAGCTGAATGAAGCCATACCAAACGACGAGCGTGACACCACGA
TGCCTGTAGCAATGGCAACAACGTTGCGCAAACTATTAACTGGCGAACTACTTACTCTAGCTTCCCGGCA
ACAATTAATAGACTGGATGGAGGCGGATAAAGTTGCAGGACCACTTCTGCGCTCGGCCCTTCCGGCTGGC
TGGTTTATTGCTGATAAATCTGGAGCCGGTGAGCGTGGGTCTCGCGGTATCATTGCAGCACTGGGGCCAG
ATGGTAAGCCCTCCCGTATCGTAGTTATCTACACGACGGGGAGTCAGGCAACTATGGATGAACGAAATAG
ACAGATCGCTGAGATAGGTGCCTCACTGATTAAGCATTGGTAACTGTCAGACCAAGTTTACTCATATATA
CTTTAGATTGATTTAAAACTTCATTTTTAATTTAAAAGGATCTAGGTGAAGATCCTTTTTGATAATCTCA
TGACCAAAATCCCTTAACGTGAGTTTTCGTTCCACTGAGCGTCAGACCCCGTAGAAAAGATCAAAGGATC
TTCTTGAGATCCTTTTTTTCTGCGCGTAATCTGCTGCTTGCAAACAAAAAAACCACCGCTACCAGCGGTG
GTTTGTTTGCCGGATCAAGAGCTACCAACTCTTTTTCCGAAGGTAACTGGCTTCAGCAGAGCGCAGATAC
CAAATACTGTCCTTCTAGTGTAGCCGTAGTTAGGCCACCACTTCAAGAACTCTGTAGCACCGCCTACATA
CCTCGCTCTGCTAATCCTGTTACCAGTGGCTGCTGCCAGTGGCGATAAGTCGTGTCTTACCGGGTTGGAC
TCAAGACGATAGTTACCGGATAAGGCGCAGCGGTCGGGCTGAACGGGGGGTTCGTGCACACAGCCCAGCT
TGGAGCGAACGACCTACACCGAACTGAGATACCTACAGCGTGAGCTATGAGAAAGCGCCACGCTTCCCGA
AGGGAGAAAGGCGGACAGGTATCCGGTAAGCGGCAGGGTCGGAACAGGAGAGCGCACGAGGGAGCTTCCA
GGGGGAAACGCCTGGTATCTTTATAGTCCTGTCGGGTTTCGCCACCTCTGACTTGAGCGTCGATTTTTGT
GATGCTCGTCAGGGGGGCGGAGCCTATGGAAAAACGCCAGCAACGCGGCCTTTTTACGGTTCCTGGCCTT
TTGCTGGCCTTTTGCTCACATGT
Features (pLannotate 1.2.2; 19 found; start..end, strand, type, name):
      1..141     -  repeat_region  AAV2 ITR: inverted terminal repeat of adeno-associated virus serotype 2 inverted
    169..235     +  CDS            small t antigen (fragment): SV40 (simian virus 40) small t antigen
    261..472     +  promoter       EF-1α core promoter: core promoter for human elongation factor EF-1α
    473..581     +  intron         EF-1α intron A (fragment): intron upstream of the start codon of human EF-1α
   1207..1410    +  intron         EF-1α intron A: truncated intron upstream of the start codon of human EF-1α
   1426..1443    +  misc_feature   MCS (fragment): pUC18/19 multiple cloning site
   1498..2424    +  CDS            ChR2(H134R): H134R mutant of an N-terminal fragment of channelrhodopsin-2 from the alga Chlamydomonas reinhardtii (Nagel et al., 2005) blue light-activated cation channel
   2437..3143    +  CDS            mCherry (fragment): monomeric derivative of DsRed fluorescent protein (Shaner et al., 2004) mammalian codon-optimized
   3185..3209    +  misc_feature   MCS (fragment): pBluescript multiple cloning site
   3209..3797    +  misc_feature   WPRE: woodchuck hepatitis virus posttranscriptional regulatory element
   3829..4305    +  polyA_signal   hGH poly(A) signal: human growth hormone polyadenylation signal
   4345..4485    +  repeat_region  AAV2 ITR: inverted terminal repeat of adeno-associated virus serotype 2 inverted
   4490..4541    -  misc_feature   bom (fragment): basis of mobility region from pBR322
   4560..4940    +  rep_origin     M13 ori (sequence partly withheld): M13 bacteriophage origin of replication; arrow indicates direction of (+) strand synthesis
   5016..5065    -  misc_feature   bom (fragment): basis of mobility region from pBR322
   5167..5202    -  CDS            rop (fragment): Rop protein, which maintains plasmids at low copy number; rop
   5297..5401    +  promoter       AmpR promoter: bla
   5402..6262    +  CDS            AmpR: β-lactamase; bla; confers resistance to ampicillin, carbenicillin, and related antibiotics
   6433..7021    +  rep_origin     ori: high-copy-number ColE1/pMB1/pBR322/pUC origin of replication
