[The description below was written by a language model from this plasmid's Addgene catalogue record and pLannotate feature annotations shown in this document.]
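Description:
pAAV-Ef1a-FAS-hChR2(H134R)-mCherry-WPRE-pA is a 7,082 bp AAV transfer plasmid for Cre-inactivated ("Cre-Off") optogenetic excitation. It derives from the double-floxed inverted (DIO) ChR2-mCherry AAV vector of the same family. In bacteria it is maintained through a high-copy ColE1/pUC-type origin and selected with ampicillin via the bla gene. An M13/f1-type phage origin is also present in the backbone. Two AAV2 inverted terminal repeats flank the expression cassette and define the segment that is replicated and packaged into recombinant AAV particles when rep/cap and helper functions are supplied in trans.

Between the ITRs, the human EF-1α promoter with its intron A sequences drives a synthetic, humanized channelrhodopsin-2 carrying the H134R mutation, a blue-light-gated cation channel. It is fused at its C terminus to mCherry, so expressing cells can be identified by red fluorescence. The fusion sits in the forward, sense orientation relative to the promoter and was inserted between AscI and NheI sites, which are retained. A WPRE downstream enhances transcript stability and expression, and a human growth hormone polyadenylation signal terminates the transcript.

According to the catalogue entry, the coding sequence is flanked by alternative "FAS" lox sites. The automated annotation did not detect these sites, so their positions and orientation are not given in the feature table. The stated design is that the opsin is expressed by default and is switched off by recombination in Cre-expressing cells. Light-driven depolarisation is therefore restricted to the Cre-negative population. This makes the construct suited to targeting neurons that lie outside a Cre-defined cell class in Cre driver animals.
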