Addgene plasmid #37090: pAAV-Ef1a-FAS-hChR2(H134R)-mCherry-WPRE-pA
Purpose: Expresses humanized ChR2(H134R)-mCherry in cells lacking Cre (Cre-Off, flanked by alternative lox FAS sites), for optogenetic excitation
Depositing lab: Bernardo Sabatini. Depositing organization: Harvard Medical School. Publication: Novel recombinant adeno-associated viruses for Cre activated and inactivated transgene expression in neurons. Saunders A, Johnson CA, Sabatini BL. Front Neural Circuits. 2012 Jul 27;6:47. doi: 10.3389/fncir.2012.00047. eCollection 2012. PubMed 22866029.
Backbone
  Vector backbone: pAAV-Ef1a-DIO-hChR2(H134R)-mCherry-WPRE-pA
  Backbone manufacturer: K. Deisseroth Lab
  Backbone size w/o insert (bp): 5435
  Total vector size (bp): 7082
  Vector type: AAV, Cre/Lox ; Cre-Off
Growth in bacteria
  Bacterial resistance: Ampicillin, 100 μg/mL
  Growth temperature: 37°C
  Growth strain: Stbl3
  Copy number: Unknown
Gene/Insert
  Gene/Insert name: hChr2(H134R)-mCherry
  Species: Synthetic
  Insert size (bp): 1647
  Promoter: EF1a
  Tag / fusion protein: mCherry (C terminal on insert)
  Cloning method: Restriction Enzyme; 5′ cloning site Asc1 (not destroyed); 3′ cloning site Nhe1 (not destroyed)
  Sequencing primers: 5′ CTTCCATTTCAGGTGTCGTG; 3′ GCAGCGTATCCACATAGCG
Resource information
  A portion of this plasmid was derived from a plasmid made by: Karl Deisseroth Lab, Stanford Univ.
Terms and licenses: Academic/Nonprofit Terms; Industry Terms: Not Available to Industry
How to cite: pAAV-Ef1a-FAS-hChR2(H134R)-mCherry-WPRE-pA was a gift from Bernardo Sabatini (Addgene plasmid # 37090 ; http://n2t.net/addgene:37090 ; RRID:Addgene_37090)
