>Addgene plasmid #37090 | pAAV-Ef1a-FAS-hChR2(H134R)-mCherry-WPRE-pA | addgene partial sequence | sequence record 47606 | EF1a-fwd
GTGAGGTACCGGATCCTCTAGAGTCGACTCCGGAACAACTTCGTATATACCTTTCTATACGAAGTTGTGG
CGCGCCGCCACCATGGACTATGGCGGCGCTTTGTCTGCCGTCGGACGCGAACTTTTGTTCGTTACTAATC
CTGTGGTGGTGAACGGGTCCGTCCTGGTCCCTGAGGATCAATGTTACTGTGCCGGATGGATTGAATCTCG
CGGCACGAACGGCGCTCAGACCGCGTCAAATGTCCTGCAGTGGCTTGCAGCAGGATTCAGCATTTTGCTG
CTGATGTTCTATGCCTACCAAACCTGGAAATCTACATGCGGCTGGGAGGAGATCTATGTGTGCGCCATTG
AAATGGTTAAGGTGATTCTCGAGTTCTTTTTTGAGTTTAAGAATCCCTCTATGCTCTACCTTGCCACAGG
ACACCGGGTGCAGTGGCTGCGCTATGCAGAGTGGCTGCTCACTTGTCCTGTCATCCTTATCCGCCTGAGC
AACCTCACCGGCCTGAGCAACGACTACAGCAGGAGAACCATGGGACTCCTTGTCTCAGACATCGGGACTA
TCGTGTGGGGGGCTACCAGCGCCATGGCAACCGGCTATGTTAAAGTCATCTTCTTTTGTCTTGGA
