>Addgene plasmid #37090 | pAAV-Ef1a-FAS-hChR2(H134R)-mCherry-WPRE-pA | addgene partial sequence | sequence record 47607 | WPRE-R 5'-CATAGCGTAAAAGGAGCAACA-3'
CAATTTTGTAATCCAGAGGTTGATTATCGATAAGCTTGATATCGAATTCACAACTTCGTATAGAAAGGTA
TATACGAAGTTGTGCTAGCTTACTTGTACAGCTCGTCCATGCCGCCGGTGGAGTGGCGGCCCTCGGCGCG
TTCGTACTGTTCCACGATGGTGTAGTCCTCGTTGTGGGAGGTGATGTCCAACTTGATGTTGACGTTGTAG
GCGCCGGGCAGCTGCACGGGCTTCTTGGCCTTGTAGGTGGTCTTGACCTCAGCGTCGTAGTGGCCGCCGT
CCTTCAGCTTCAGCCTCTGCTTGATCTCGCCCTTCAGGGCGCCGTCCTCGGGGTACATCCGCTCGGAGGA
GGCCTCCCAGCCCATGGTCTTCTTCTGCATTACGGGGCCGTCGGAGGGGAAGTTGGTGCCGCGCAGCTTC
ACCTTGTAGATGAACTCGCCGTCCTGCAGGGAGGAGTCCTGGGTCACGGTCACCACGCCGCCGTCCTCGA
AGTTCATCACGCGCTCCCACTTGAAGCCCTCGGGGAAGGACAGCTTCAAGTAGTCGGGGATGTCGGCGGG
GTGCTTCACGTAGGCCTTGGAGCCGTACATGAACTGAGGGGACAGGATGTCCCAGGCGAAGGGCAGGGGG
CCACCCTTGGTCACCTTCAGCTTGGCGGTCTGGGTGCCCTCGTAGGGGCGGCCCTCGCCCTCGCCCTCGA
TCTCGAACTCGTGGCCGTTCACGGAGCCCTCCATGTGCACCTTGAAGCGCATGAACTCCTTGATGATGGC
CATGTTATCCTCCTCGCCCTTGCTCACGGCGGCCGCTGGCACGGCTCCGGCCTCGGCTTCGTCTTCGACG
AGAGTCTCGACCTCGATCTCCGTTCCGCCGATGTTCAGTTTGGTGGTTTTGCGGATATCTCCGTGAATCA
ATATGTGCTC
